>Addgene plasmid #116938 | pT7-HISx6-SIMx6 | addgene full sequence | sequence record 232143 | Addgene NGS Result
CGCTCCAGCGAAAGCGGTCCTCGCCGAAAATGACCCAGAGCGCTGCCGGCACCTGTCCTACGAGTTGCAT
GATAAAGAAGACAGTCATAAGTGCGGCGACGATAGTCATGCCCCGCGCCCACCGGAAGGAGCTGACTGGG
TTGAAGGCTCTCAAGGGCATCGGTCGAGATCCCGGTGCCTAATGAGTGAGCTAACTTACATTAATTGCGT
TGCGCTCACTGCCCGCTTTCCAGTCGGGAAACCTGTCGTGCCAGCTGCATTAATGAATCGGCCAACGCGC
GGGGAGAGGCGGTTTGCGTATTGGGCGCCAGGGTGGTTTTTCTTTTCACCAGTGAGACGGGCAACAGCTG
ATTGCCCTTCACCGCCTGGCCCTGAGAGAGTTGCAGCAAGCGGTCCACGCTGGTTTGCCCCAGCAGGCGA
AAATCCTGTTTGATGGTGGTTAACGGCGGGATATAACATGAGCTGTCTTCGGTATCGTCGTATCCCACTA
CCGAGATATCCGCACCAACGCGCAGCCCGGACTCGGTAATGGCGCGCATTGCGCCCAGCGCCATCTGATC
GTTGGCAACCAGCATCGCAGTGGGAACGATGCCCTCATTCAGCATTTGCATGGTTTGTTGAAAACCGGAC
ATGGCACTCCAGTCGCCTTCCCGTTCCGCTATCGGCTGAATTTGATTGCGAGTGAGATATTTATGCCAGC
CAGCCAGACGCAGACGCGCCGAGACAGAACTTAATGGGCCCGCTAACAGCGCGATTTGCTGGTGACCCAA
TGCGACCAGATGCTCCACGCCCAGTCGCGTACCGTCTTCATGGGAGAAAATAATACTGTTGATGGGTGTC
TGGTCAGAGACATCAAGAAATAACGCCGGAACATTAGTGCAGGCAGCTTCCACAGCAATGGCATCCTGGT
CATCCAGCGGATAGTTAATGATCAGCCCACTGACGCGTTGCGCGAGAAGATTGTGCACCGCCGCTTTACA
GGCTTCGACGCCGCTTCGTTCTACCATCGACACCACCACGCTGGCACCCAGTTGATCGGCGCGAGATTTA
ATCGCCGCGACAATTTGCGACGGCGCGTGCAGGGCCAGACTGGAGGTGGCAACGCCAATCAGCAACGACT
GTTTGCCCGCCAGTTGTTGTGCCACGCGGTTGGGAATGTAATTCAGCTCCGCCATCGCCGCTTCCACTTT
TTCCCGCGTTTTCGCAGAAACGTGGCTGGCCTGGTTCACCACGCGGGAAACGGTCTGATAAGAGACACCG
GCATACTCTGCGACATCGTATAACGTTACTGGTTTCACATTCACCACCCTGAATTGACTCTCTTCCGGGC
GCTATCATGCCATACCGCGAAAGGTTTTGCGCCATTCGATGGTGTCCGGGATCTCGACGCTCTCCCTTAT
GCGACTCCTGCATTAGGAAGCAGCCCAGTAGTAGGTTGAGGCCGTTGAGCACCGCCGCCGCAAGGAATGG
TGCATGCAAGGAGATGGCGCCCAACAGTCCCCCGGCCACGGGGCCTGCCACCATACCCACGCCGAAACAA
GCGCTCATGAGCCCGAAGTGGCGAGCCCGATCTTCCCCATCGGTGATGTCGGCGATATAGGCGCCAGCAA
CCGCACCTGTGGCGCCGGTGATGCCGGCCACGATGCGTCCGGCGTAGAGGATCGAGATCGATCTCGATCC
CGCGAAATTAATACGACTCACTATAGGGGAATTGTGAGCGGATAACAATTCCCCTTAATTAAAATAATTT
TGTTTAACTTTAAGAAGGAGATATACATAAGCTTATGGGCAGCAGCCATCACCATCATCACCACGAGAAT
TTGTATTTTCAGGGTAGCCAAGATCCGTGTACAATGGGAGTGCAGGTGGAAACCATCTCCCCAGGAGACG
GGCGCACCTTCCCCAAGCGCGGCCAGACCTGCGTGGTGCACTACACCGGGATGCTTGAAGATGGAAAGAA
ATTTGATTCCTCCCGGGACAGAAACAAGCCCTTTAAGTTTATGCTAGGCAAGCAGGAGGTGATCCGAGGC
TGGGAAGAAGGGGTTGCCCAGATGAGTGTGGGTCAGAGAGCCAAACTGACTATATCTCCAGATTATGCCT
ATGGTGCCACTGGGCACCCAGGCATCATCCCACCACATGCCACTCTCGTCTTCGATGTGGAGCTTCTAAA
ACTGGAAGGTTCATCCGGATCTTCAGGGAGTTCTGGTTCAAGCACTAGTAAGGTTGATGTAATAGATTTG
ACCATAGAATCTAGTTCTGACGAGGAAGAAGATCCTCCTGCAAAGAGGGAATTCGTCGTAGGGGGCTCCG
GCGGAAGCGGGGGGTCGGGAGGTTCCAAGGTTGATGTAATAGATTTGACCATAGAATCTAGTTCTGACGA
GGAAGAAGATCCTCCTGCAAAGAGGGTTGTTGGCGGAAGCGGCGGGAGCGGTGGTAGCGGGGGTTCTAAG
GTTGATGTAATAGATTTGACCATAGAATCTAGTTCTGACGAGGAAGAAGATCCTCCTGCAAAGAGGGTAG
TGGGTGGCTCCGGTGGCTCTGGTGGGTCTGGTGGCTCGAAGGTTGATGTAATAGATTTGACCATAGAATC
TAGTTCTGACGAGGAAGAAGATCCTCCTGCAAAGAGGGTGGTGGGAGGGAGCGGCGGTAGCGGGGGATCA
GGTGGTAGTAAGGTTGATGTAATAGATTTGACCATAGAATCTAGTTCTGACGAGGAAGAAGATCCTCCTG
CAAAGAGGGTCGTAGGTTCATCCGGATCTTCAGGGAGTTCTGGTTCAAGCAAGGTTGATGTAATAGATTT
GACCATAGAATCTAGTTCTGACGAGGAAGAAGATCCTCCTGCAAAGAGGGAATTCGTGGTGGGCGGCTCC
GGGGGAAGCGGGGGGTCCGGAGGTAGTAGATCTTAAGTCGTAGGATCTTCAGGATCAAGCGGTTCATCTG
GTAGTTCCGGATCCAAGGTTGATGTAATAGATTTGACCATAGAATCTAGTTCTGACGAGGAAGAAGATCC
TCCTGCAAAGAGGGTTGTTGGATCTTCAGGATCAAGCGGTTCATCTGGTAGTTCCAAGGTTGATGTAATA
GATTTGACCATAGAATCTAGTTCTGACGAGGAAGAAGATCCTCCTGCAAAGAGGGTTGTTGGTTCCTCTG
GAAGCTCAGGATCTAGTGGGTCATCAAAGGTTGATGTAATAGATTTGACCATAGAATCTAGTTCTGACGA
GGAAGAAGATCCTCCTGCAAAGAGGGTTGTTGGTTCATCAGGTTCATCCGGATCTAGCGGGTCAAGTAAG
GTTGATGTAATAGATTTGACCATAGAATCTAGTTCTGACGAGGAAGAAGATCCTCCTGCAAAGAGGTCTA
GATAAACCGGTGCGGCCGCACTCGAGCACCACCACCACCACCACTGAGATCCGGCTGCTAACAAAGCCCG
AAAGGAAGCTGAGTTGGCTGCTGCCACCGCTGAGCAATAACTAGCATAACCCCTTGGGGCCTCTAAACGG
GTCTTGAGGGGTTTTTTGCTGAAAGGAGGAACTATATCCGGATTGGCGAATGGG
[124 nt withheld, positions 3555-3678]
C
[91 nt withheld, positions 3680-3770]
A
[49 nt withheld, positions 3772-3820]
CCTTTGACGTTGGAGTCCACGTTCTTT
[37 nt withheld, positions 3848-3884]
ACCCTATCTCGGTCTATTCTTTTGATTTATAAGGGATTTTGCCGATTTCGGCCTATTGGTTAAAAAATGA
GCTGATTTAACAAAAATTTAACGCGAATTTTAACAAAATATTAACGCTTACAATTTAGGTGGCACTTTTC
GGGGAAATGTGCGCGGAACCCCTATTTGTTTATTTTTCTAAATACATTCAAATATGTATCCGCTCATGAA
TTAATTCTTAGAAAAACTCATCGAGCATCAAATGAAACTGCAATTTATTCATATCAGGATTATCAATACC
ATATTTTTGAAAAAGCCGTTTCTGTAATGAAGGAGAAAACTCACCGAGGCAGTTCCATAGGATGGCAAGA
TCCTGGTATCGGTCTGCGATTCCGACTCGTCCAACATCAATACAACCTATTAATTTCCCCTCGTCAAAAA
TAAGGTTATCAAGTGAGAAATCACCATGAGTGACGACTGAATCCGGTGAGAATGGCAAAAGTTTATGCAT
TTCTTTCCAGACTTGTTCAACAGGCCAGCCATTACGCTCGTCATCAAAATCACTCGCATCAACCAAACCG
TTATTCATTCGTGATTGCGCCTGAGCGAGACGAAATACGCGATCGCTGTTAAAAGGACAATTACAAACAG
GAATCGAATGCAACCGGCGCAGGAACACTGCCAGCGCATCAACAATATTTTCACCTGAATCAGGATATTC
TTCTAATACCTGGAATGCTGTTTTCCCGGGGATCGCAGTGGTGAGTAACCATGCATCATCAGGAGTACGG
ATAAAATGCTTGATGGTCGGAAGAGGCATAAATTCCGTCAGCCAGTTTAGTCTGACCATCTCATCTGTAA
CATCATTGGCAACGCTACCTTTGCCATGTTTCAGAAACAACTCTGGCGCATCGGGCTTCCCATACAATCG
ATAGATTGTCGCACCTGATTGCCCGACATTATCGCGAGCCCATTTATACCCATATAAATCAGCATCCATG
TTGGAATTTAATCGCGGCCTAGAGCAAGACGTTTCCCGTTGAATATGGCTCATAACACCCCTTGTATTAC
TGTTTATGTAAGCAGACAGTTTTATTGTTCATGACCAAAATCCCTTAACGTGAGTTTTCGTTCCACTGAG
CGTCAGACCCCGTAGAAAAGATCAAAGGATCTTCTTGAGATCCTTTTTTTCTGCGCGTAATCTGCTGCTT
GCAAACAAAAAAACCACCGCTACCAGCGGTGGTTTGTTTGCCGGATCAAGAGCTACCAACTCTTTTTCCG
AAGGTAACTGGCTTCAGCAGAGCGCAGATACCAAATACTGTCCTTCTAGTGTAGCCGTAGTTAGGCCACC
ACTTCAAGAACTCTGTAGCACCGCCTACATACCTCGCTCTGCTAATCCTGTTACCAGTGGCTGCTGCCAG
TGGCGATAAGTCGTGTCTTACCGGGTTGGACTCAAGACGATAGTTACCGGATAAGGCGCAGCGGTCGGGC
TGAACGGGGGGTTCGTGCACACAGCCCAGCTTGGAGCGAACGACCTACACCGAACTGAGATACCTACAGC
GTGAGCTATGAGAAAGCGCCACGCTTCCCGAAGGGAGAAAGGCGGACAGGTATCCGGTAAGCGGCAGGGT
CGGAACAGGAGAGCGCACGAGGGAGCTTCCAGGGGGAAACGCCTGGTATCTTTATAGTCCTGTCGGGTTT
CGCCACCTCTGACTTGAGCGTCGATTTTTGTGATGCTCGTCAGGGGGGCGGAGCCTATGGAAAAACGCCA
GCAACGCGGCCTTTTTACGGTTCCTGGCCTTTTGCTGGCCTTTTGCTCACATGTTCTTTCCTGCGTTATC
CCCTGATTCTGTGGATAACCGTATTACCGCCTTTGAGTGAGCTGATACCGCTCGCCGCAGCCGAACGACC
GAGCGCAGCGAGTCAGTGAGCGAGGAAGCGGAAGAGCGCCTGATGCGGTATTTTCTCCTTACGCATCTGT
GCGGTATTTCACACCGCAATGGTGCACTCTCAGTACAATCTGCTCTGATGCCGCATAGTTAAGCCAGTAT
ACACTCCGCTATCGCTACGTGACTGGGTCATGGCTGCGCCCCGACACCCGCCAACACCCGCTGACGCGCC
CTGACGGGCTTGTCTGCTCCCGGCATCCGCTTACAGACAAGCTGTGACCGTCTCCGGGAGCTGCATGTGT
CAGAGGTTTTCACCGTCATCACCGAAACGCGCGAGGCAGCTGCGGTAAAGCTCATCAGCGTGGTCGTGAA
GCGATTCACAGATGTCTGCCTGTTCATCCGCGTCCAGCTCGTTGAGTTTCTCCAGAAGCGTTAATGTCTG
GCTTCTGATAAAGCGGGCCATGTTAAGGGCGGTTTTTTCCTGTTTGGTCACTGATGCCTCCGTGTAAGGG
GGATTTCTGTTCATGGGGGTAATGATACCGATGAAACGAGAGAGGATGCTCACGATACGGGTTACTGATG
ATGAACATGCCCGGTTACTGGAACGTTGTGAGGGTAAACAACTGGCGGTATGGATGCGGCGGGACCAGAG
AAAAATCACTCAGGGTCAATGCCAGCGCTTCGTTAATACAGATGTAGGTGTTCCACAGGGTAGCCAGCAG
CATCCTGCGATGCAGATCCGGAACATAATGGTGCAGGGCGCTGACTTCCGCGTTTCCAGACTTTACGAAA
CACGGAAACCGAAGACCATTCATGTTGTTGCTCAGGTCGCAGACGTTTTGCAGCAGCAGTCGCTTCACGT
TCGCTCGCGTATCGGTGATTCATTCTGCTAACCAGTAAGGCAACCCCGCCAGCCTAGCCGGGTCCTCAAC
GACAGGAGCACGATCATGCGCACCCGTGGGGCCGCCATGCCGGCGATAATGGCCTGCTTCTCGCCGAAAC
GTTTGGTGGCGGGACCAGTGACGAAGGCTTGAGCGAGGGCGTGCAAGATTCCGAATACCGCAAGCGACAG
GCCGATCATCGTCG
Features (pLannotate 1.2.2; 21 found; start..end, strand, type, name):
    182..203     -  protein_bind   CAP binding site: CAP binding activates transcription in the presence of cAMP. E. coli catabolite activator protein
    216..1298    -  CDS            lacI: lac repressor; lacI; The lac repressor binds to the lac operator to inhibit transcription in E. coli. This inhibition can be relieved by adding lactose or isopropyl-β-D-thiogalactopyranoside (IPTG).
   1299..1376    -  promoter       lacI promoter: lacI
   1384..1663    -  CDS            TcR (fragment): tetracycline efflux protein; tet; confers resistance to tetracycline
   1689..1707    +  promoter       T7 promoter: promoter for bacteriophage T7 RNA polymerase
   1708..1732    +  protein_bind   lac operator: The lac repressor binds to the lac operator to inhibit transcription in E. coli. This inhibition can be relieved by adding lactose or isopropyl-β-D-thiogalactopyranoside (IPTG). lac repressor encoded by lacI
   1749..1771    +  RBS            RBS: efficient ribosome binding site from bacteriophage T7 gene 10 (Olins and Rangwala, 1989)
   1854..2177    +  CDS            FKBP1A: FKB1A_HUMAN - Also known as FKBP1, FKBP12. Experimental evidence at protein level: Swiss-Prot protein existence level 1. Keeps in an inactive conformation TGFBR1, the TGF-beta type I serine/threonine kinase receptor, preventing TGF-beta receptor activation in absence of ligand. Recruits SMAD7 to ACVR1B which prevents the association of SMAD2 and SMAD3 with the activin receptor complex, thereby blocking the activin signal. May modulate the RYR1 calcium channel activity. PPIases accelerate the folding of proteins. It catalyzes the cis-trans isomerization of proline imidic peptide bonds in oligop
   2220..2288    +  CDS            Pias2 (fragment): PIAS2_RAT - Also known as Miz1, Piasx. Experimental evidence at protein level: Swiss-Prot protein existence level 1. Functions as an E3-type small ubiquitin-like modifier (SUMO) ligase, stabilizing the interaction between UBE2I and the substrate, and as a SUMO-tethering factor. Plays a crucial role as a transcriptional coregulation in various cellular pathways, including the STAT pathway, the p53 pathway and the steroid hormone signaling pathway. The effects of this transcriptional coregulation, transactivation or silencing may vary depending upon the biological context and PIAS2 isoform studi
   2955..3023    +  CDS            Pias2 (fragment): PIAS2_RAT - Also known as Miz1, Piasx. Experimental evidence at protein level: Swiss-Prot protein existence level 1. Functions as an E3-type small ubiquitin-like modifier (SUMO) ligase, stabilizing the interaction between UBE2I and the substrate, and as a SUMO-tethering factor. Plays a crucial role as a transcriptional coregulation in various cellular pathways, including the STAT pathway, the p53 pathway and the steroid hormone signaling pathway. The effects of this transcriptional coregulation, transactivation or silencing may vary depending upon the biological context and PIAS2 isoform studi
   3387..3404    +  CDS            9xHis (fragment): 9xHis affinity tag
   3414..3463    +  CDS            SET1 (fragment): solubility-enhancement tag derived from T7 phage gene 10B
   3471..3518    +  terminator     T7 terminator: transcription terminator for bacteriophage T7 RNA polymerase
   3555..3983    +  rep_origin     f1 ori (sequence partly withheld): f1 bacteriophage origin of replication; arrow indicates direction of (+) strand synthesis
   4036..4093    +  promoter       AmpR promoter (fragment): bla
   4102..4917    -  CDS            KanR: aminoglycoside phosphotransferase; aph(3')-Ia; confers resistance to kanamycin in bacteria or G418 (Geneticin®) in eukaryotes
   5039..5627    +  rep_origin     ori: high-copy-number ColE1/pMB1/pBR322/pUC origin of replication
   5813..5952    -  misc_feature   bom: basis of mobility region from pBR322
   6054..6245    -  CDS            rop: Rop protein, which maintains plasmids at low copy number; rop
   6262..6642    +  CDS            YPB1_ECOLX: Protein predicted: Swiss-Prot protein existence level 4. From Escherichia coli.
   6714..167     -  CDS            TcR (fragment) (across the origin): tetracycline efflux protein; tet; confers resistance to tetracycline
