[The description below was written by a language model from this plasmid's Addgene catalogue record and pLannotate feature annotations shown in this document.]
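Description:
pT7-HISx6-SIMx6 is a bacterial expression plasmid of about 6.8 kb built on the pET28a backbone by Gibson assembly, intended for producing a recombinant protein containing six SUMO-interaction motifs (SIMs) in E. coli. It is propagated through a ColE1/pBR322-type origin accompanied by the rop gene and bom region, which together are typical of the moderate copy number pET family, although the catalogue lists copy number as unknown. Selection is by kanamycin through the aph(3')-Ia gene. An f1 origin is also present, along with short remnants of the tetracycline resistance gene that are backbone relics rather than functional markers.

The expression cassette uses the T7 promoter followed by a lac operator and the T7 gene 10 ribosome binding site, with a plasmid-borne lacI gene supplying repressor. Transcription therefore requires a host supplying T7 RNA polymerase and is induced with IPTG. It ends at the T7 terminator.

Within the open reading frame, automated annotation detects a human FKBP1A (FKBP12) coding segment upstream of the repeat region, an element not mentioned in the catalogue entry. It also detects two short fragments matching PIAS2, a SUMO E3 ligase and a plausible source of the SIM units. Only two repeats were annotated, but they bracket a long unannotated stretch that may hold the remaining copies and linkers. A histidine tag is annotated near the 3' end of the cassette, consistent with the 6xHis in the name and useful for nickel affinity purification.

The associated publication concerns phase separation and cytoplasmic crowding, which suggests the purified multivalent SIM protein was used in condensate assays, though the record does not state this directly.
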