Addgene plasmid #116938: pT7-HISx6-SIMx6
Purpose: Bacterial expression vector for 6 sim
Depositing lab: Liam Holt. Depositing organization: NYU Grossman School of Medicine. Publication: mTORC1 Controls Phase Separation and the Biophysical Properties of the Cytoplasm by Tuning Crowding. Delarue M, Brittingham GP, Pfeffer S, Surovtsev IV, Pinglay S, Kennedy KJ, Schaffer M, Gutierrez JI, Sang D, Poterewicz G, Chung JK, Plitzko JM, Groves JT, Jacobs-Wagner C, Engel BD, Holt LJ. Cell. 2018 Jul 12;174(2):338-349.e20. doi: 10.1016/j.cell.2018.05.042. Epub 2018 Jun 21. PubMed 29937223.
Backbone
  Vector backbone: pet28a
  Total vector size (bp): 6842
  Vector type: Bacterial Expression
Growth in bacteria
  Bacterial resistance: Kanamycin, 50 μg/mL
  Growth temperature: 37°C
  Growth strain: DH5alpha
  Copy number: Unknown
Gene/Insert
  Gene/Insert name: 6 sim
  Promoter: T7
  Cloning method: Gibson Cloning
  Sequencing primers: 5′ T7; 3′ AACTCAGCTTCCTTTCGGGCTTTG
Terms and licenses: Academic/Nonprofit Terms; Industry Terms: Not Available to Industry
How to cite: pT7-HISx6-SIMx6 was a gift from Liam Holt (Addgene plasmid # 116938 ; http://n2t.net/addgene:116938 ; RRID:Addgene_116938)
